>Addgene plasmid #152508 | pGBW-m4134292 | depositor full sequence | sequence record 295520 | Full Sequence
CACCATGAAAATTATTCTTTTCTTGGCACTGATAACACTCGCTACTTGTGAGCTTTATCACTACCAAGAG
TGTGTTAGAGGTACAACAGTACTTTTAAAAGAACCTTGCTCTTCTGGAACATACGAGGGCAATTCACCAT
TTCATCCTCTAGCTGATAACAAATTTGCACTGACTTGCTTTAGCACTCAATTTGCTTTTGCTTGTCCTGA
CGGCGTAAAACACGTCTATCAGTTACGTGCCAGATCAGTTTCACCTAAACTGTTCATCAGACAAGAGGAA
GTTCAAGAACTTTACTCTCCAATTTTTCTTATTGTTGCGGCAATAGTGTTTATAACACTTTGCTTCACAC
TCAAAAGAAAGACAGAAGAAAACCTTTACTTTCAGTCGAAAGAAACCGCGGCAGCTAAGTTCGAGAGGCA
GCACATGGACAGTTAAGCTAGCTTGACTGACTGAGATACAGCGTACCTTCAGCTCACAGACATGATAAGA
TACATTGATGAGTTTGGACAAACCACAACTAGAATGCAGTGAAAAAAATGCTTTATTTGTGAAATTTGTG
ATGCTATTGCTTTATTTGTAACCATTATAAGCTGCAATAAACAAGTTAACAACAACAATTGCATTCATTT
TATGTTTCAGGTTCAGGGGGAGGTGTGGGAGGTTTTTTAAAGCAAGTAAAACCTCTACAAATGTGGTATT
GGCCCATCTCTATCGGTATCGTAGCATAACCCCTTGGGGCCTCTAAACGGGTCTTGAGGGGTTTTTTGTG
CCCCTCGGGCCGGATTGCTATCTACCGGCATTGGCGCAGAAAAAAATGCCTGATGCGACGCTGCGCGTCT
TATACTCCCACATATGCCAGATTCAGCAACGGATACGGCTTCCCCAACTTGCCCACTTCCATACGTGTCC
TCCTTACCAGAAATTTATCCTTAAGGTCGTCAGCTATCCTGCAGGCGATCTCTCGATTTCGATCAAGACA
TTCCTTTAATGGTCTTTTCTGGACACCACTAGGGGTCAGAAGTAGTTCATCAAACTTTCTTCCCTCCCTA
ATCTCATTGGTTACCTTGGGCTATCGAAACTTAATTAACCAGTCAAGTCAGCTACTTGGCGAGATCGACT
TGTCTGGGTTTCGACTACGCTCAGAATTGCGTCAGTCAAGTTCGATCTGGTCCTTGCTATTGCACCCGTT
CTCCGATTACGAGTTTCATTTAAATCATGTGAGCAAAAGGCCAGCAAAAGGCCAGGAACCGTAAAAAGGC
CGCGTTGCTGGCGTTTTTCCATAGGCTCCGCCCCCCTGACGAGCATCACAAAAATCGACGCTCAAGTCAG
AGGTGGCGAAACCCGACAGGACTATAAAGATACCAGGCGTTTCCCCCTGGAAGCTCCCTCGTGCGCTCTC
CTGTTCCGACCCTGCCGCTTACCGGATACCTGTCCGCCTTTCTCCCTTCGGGAAGCGTGGCGCTTTCTCA
TAGCTCACGCTGTAGGTATCTCAGTTCGGTGTAGGTCGTTCGCTCCAAGCTGGGCTGTGTGCACGAACCC
CCCGTTCAGCCCGACCGCTGCGCCTTATCCGGTAACTATCGTCTTGAGTCCAACCCGGTAAGACACGACT
TATCGCCACTGGCAGCAGCCACTGGTAACAGGATTAGCAGAGCGAGGTATGTAGGCGGTGCTACAGAGTT
CTTGAAGTGGTGGCCTAACTACGGCTACACTAGAAGAACAGTATTTGGTATCTGCGCTCTGCTGAAGCCA
GTTACCTTCGGAAAAAGAGTTGGTAGCTCTTGATCCGGCAAACAAACCACCGCTGGTAGCGGTGGTTTTT
TTGTTTGCAAGCAGCAGATTACGCGCAGAAAAAAAGGATCTCAAGAAGATCCTTTGATCTTTTCTACGGG
GTCTGACGCTCAGTGGAACGAAAACTCACGTTAAGGGATTTTGGTCATGAGATTATCAAAAAGGATCTTC
ACCTAGATCCTTTTAAATTAAAAATGAAGTTTTAAATCAATCTAAAGTATATATGAGTAAACTTGGTCTG
ACAGTTACCAATGCTTAATCAGTGAGGCACCTATCTCAGCGATCTGTCTATTTCGTTCATCCATAGTTGC
ATTTAAATTTCCGAACTCTCCAAGGCCCTCGTCGGAAAATCTTCAAACCTTTCGTCCGATCCATCTTGCA
GGCTACCTCTCGAACGAACTATCGCAAGTCTCTTGGCCGGCCTTGCGCCTTGGCTATTGCTTGGCAGCGC
CTATCGCCAGGTATTACTCCAATCCCGAATATCCGAGATCGGGATCACCCGAGAGAAGTTCAACCTACAT
CCTCAATCCCGATCTATCCGAGATCCGAGGAATATCGAAATCGGGGCGCGCCTGGCCTCCGCGCCGGGTT
TTGGCGCCTCCCGCGGGCGCCCCCCTCGTCACGGCGAGCGCTGCCACGTCAGACGAAGGGCGCAGGAGCG
TCCTGATCCTTCCGCCCGGACGCTCAGGACAGCGGCCCGCTGCTCATAAGACTCGGCCTTAGAACCCCAG
TATCAGCAGAAGGACATTTTAGGACGGGACTTGGGTGACTCTAGGGCACTGGTTTTCTTTCCAGAGAGCG
GAACAGGCGAGGAAAAGTAGTCCCTTCTCGGCGATTCTGCGGAGGGATCTCCGTGGGGCGGTGAACGCCG
ATGATTATATAAGGACGCGCCGGGTGTGGCACAGCTAGTTCCGTCGCAGCCGGGATTTGGGTCGCGGTTC
TTGTTTGTGGATCGCTGTGATCGTCACTTGGTGAGTAGCGGGCTGCTGGGCTGGCCGGGGCTTTCGTGGC
CGCCGGGCCGCTCGGTGGGACGGAAGCGTGTGGAGAGACCGCCAAGGGCTGTAGTCTGGGTCCGCGAGCA
AGGTTGCCCTGAACTGGGGGTTGGGGGGAGCGCAGCAAAATGGCGGCTGTTCCCGAGTCTTGAATGGAAG
ACGCTTGTGAGGCGGGCTGTGAGGTCGTTGAAACAAGGTGGGGGGCATGGTGGGCGGCAAGAACCCAAGG
TCTTGAGCCCTTCGCTAATGCGGGAAAGCTCTTATTCGGGTGAGATGGGCTGGGCACCATCTGGGGACCC
TGACGTGAAGTTTGTCACTGACTGGAGAACTCGGTTTGTCGTCTGTTGCGGGGGCGGCAGTTATGGCGGT
GCCGTTGGGCAGTGCACCCGTACCTTTGGGAGCGCGCGCCCTCGTCGTGTCGTGACGTCACCCGTTCTGT
TGGCTTATAATGCAGGGTGGGGCCACCTGCCGGTAGGTGTGCGGTAGGCTTTTCTCCGTCGCAGGACGCA
GGGTTCGGGCCTAGGGTAGGCTCTCCTGAATCGACAGGCGCCGGACCTCTGGTGAGGGGAGGGATAAGTG
AGGCGTCAGTTTCTTTGGTCGGTTTTATGTACCTATCTTCTTAAGTAGCTGAAGCTCCGGTTTTGAACTA
TGCGCTCGGGGTTGGCGAGTGTGTTTTGTGAAGTTTTTTAGGCACCTTTTGAAATGTAATCATTTGGGTC
AATATGTAATTTTCAGTGTTAGACTTGTAAATTGTCCGCTAAATTCTGGCCGTTTTTGGCTTTTTTGTTA
GACAACATGACCGAGTACAAGCCCACGGTGCGCCTCGCCACCCGCGACGACGTCCCCAGGGCCGTACGCA
CCCTCGCCGCCGCGTTCGCCGACTACCCCGCCACGCGCCACACCGTCGATCCGGACCGCCACATCGAGCG
GGTCACCGAGCTGCAAGAACTCTTCCTCACGCGCGTCGGGCTCGACATCGGCAAGGTGTGGGTCGCGGAC
GACGGCGCCGCGGTGGCGGTCTGGACCACGCCGGAGAGCGTCGAAGCGGGGGCGGTGTTCGCCGAGATCG
GCCCGCGCATGGCCGAGTTGAGCGGTTCCCGGCTGGCCGCGCAGCAACAGATGGAGGGCCTCCTGGCGCC
GCACCGGCCCAAGGAGCCCGCGTGGTTCCTGGCCACCGTCGGCGTCTCGCCCGACCACCAGGGCAAGGGT
CTGGGCAGCGCCGTCGTGCTCCCCGGAGTGGAGGCCGCCGAGCGCGCCGGGGTGCCCGCCTTCCTGGAGA
CCTCCGCGCCCCGCAACCTCCCCTTCTACGAGCGGCTCGGCTTCACCGTCACCGCCGACGTCGAGGTGCC
CGAAGGACCGCGCACCTGGTGCATGACCCGCAAGCCCGGTGCCTAGGCTAGTATGTAAGCCTAGTCTTAG
ATAATAAAATCGCTATCCATCGAAGATGGATGTGTGTTGGTTTTTTGTGTGTGTAACGCTAGGCGCGCCT
GGTGTACCGAGAACGATCCTCTCAGTGCGAGTCTCGACGATCCATATCGTTGCTTGGCAGTCAGCCAGTC
GGAATCCAGCTTGGGACCCAGGAAGTCCAATCGTCAGATATTGTACTCAAGCCTGGTCACGGCAGCGTAC
CGATCTGTTTAAACCTAGATATTGATAGTCTGATCGGTCAACGTATAATCGAGTCCTAGCTTTTGCAAAC
ATCTATCAAGAGACAGGATCAGCAGGAGGCTTTCGCATGAGTATTCAACATTTCCGTGTCGCCCTTATTC
CCTTTTTTGCGGCATTTTGCCTTCCTGTTTTTGCTCACCCAGAAACGCTGGTGAAAGTAAAAGATGCTGA
AGATCAGTTGGGTGCGCGAGTGGGTTACATCGAACTGGATCTCAACAGCGGTAAGATCCTTGAGAGTTTT
CGCCCCGAAGAACGCTTTCCAATGATGAGCACTTTTAAAGTTCTGCTATGTGGCGCGGTATTATCCCGTA
TTGACGCCGGGCAAGAGCAACTCGGTCGCCGCATACACTATTCTCAGAATGACTTGGTTGAGTATTCACC
AGTCACAGAAAAGCATCTTACGGATGGCATGACAGTAAGAGAATTATGCAGTGCTGCCATAACCATGAGT
GATAACACTGCGGCCAACTTACTTCTGACAACGATTGGAGGACCGAAGGAGCTAACCGCTTTTTTGCACA
ACATGGGGGATCATGTAACTCGCCTTGATCGTTGGGAACCGGAGCTGAATGAAGCCATACCAAACGACGA
GCGTGACACCACGATGCCTGTAGCAATGGCAACAACCTTGCGTAAACTATTAACTGGCGAACTACTTACT
CTAGCTTCCCGGCAACAGTTGATAGACTGGATGGAGGCGGATAAAGTTGCAGGACCACTTCTGCGCTCGG
CCCTTCCGGCTGGCTGGTTTATTGCTGATAAATCTGGAGCCGGTGAGCGTGGGTCTCGCGGTATCATTGC
AGCACTGGGGCCAGATGGTAAGCCCTCCCGTATCGTAGTTATCTACACGACGGGGAGTCAGGCAACTATG
GATGAACGAAATAGACAGATCGCTGAGATAGGTGCCTCACTGATTAAGCATTGGTAACCGATTCTAGGTG
CATTGGCGCAGAAAAAAATGCCTGATGCGACGCTGCGCGTCTTATACTCCCACATATGCCAGATTCAGCA
ACGGATACGGCTTCCCCAACTTGCCCACTTCCATACGTGTCCTCCTTACCAGAAATTTATCCTTAAGATC
GTTTAAACTCGACTCTGGCTCTATCGAATCTCCGTCGTTTCGAGCTTACGCGAACAGCCGTGGCGCTCAT
TTGCTCGTCGGGCATCGAATCTCGTCAGCTATCGTCAGCTTACCTTTTTGGCAGCGATCGCGGCTCCCGA
CATCTTGGACCATTAGCTCCACAGGTATCTTCTTCCCTCTAGTGGTCATAACAGCAGCTTCAGCTACCTC
TCAATTCAAAAAACCCCTCAAGACCCGTTTAGAGGCCCCAAGGGGTTATGCTATCAATCGTTGCGTTACA
CACACAAAAAACCAACACACATCCATCTTCGATGGATAGCGATTTTATTATCTAACTGCTGATCGAGTGT
AGCCAGATCTAGTAATCAATTACGGGGTCATTAGTTCATAGCCCATATATGGAGTTCCGCGTTACATAAC
TTACGGTAAATGGCCCGCCTGGCTGACCGCCCAACGACCCCCGCCCATTGACGTCAATAATGACGTATGT
TCCCATAGTAACGCCAATAGGGACTTTCCATTGACGTCAATGGGTGGAGTATTTACGGTAAACTGCCCAC
TTGGCAGTACATCAAGTGTATCATATGCCAAGTACGCCCCCTATTGACGTCAATGACGGTAAATGGCCCG
CCTGGCATTATGCCCAGTACATGACCTTATGGGACTTTCCTACTTGGCAGTACATCTACGTATTAGTCAT
CGCTATTACCATGCTGATGCGGTTTTGGCAGTACATCAATGGGCGTGGATAGCGGTTTGACTCACGGGGA
TTTCCAAGTCTCCACCCCATTGACGTCAATGGGAGTTTGTTTTGGCACCAAAATCAACGGGACTTTCCAA
AATGTCGTAACAACTCCGCCCCATTGACGCAAATGGGCGGTAGGCGTGTACGGTGGGAGGTCTATATAAG
CAGAGCTGGTTTAGTGAACCGTCAGATCAGATCTTTGTCGATCCTACCATCCACTCGACACACCCGCCAG
CGGCCGC
Features (pLannotate 1.2.2; 19 found; start..end, strand, type, name):
      5..367     +  CDS            NS7A_SARS2: Experimental evidence at protein level: Swiss-Prot protein existence level 1. Plays a role as antagonist of host tetherin (BST2), disrupting its antiviral effect. Acts by binding to BST2 thereby interfering with its glycosylation. May suppress small interfering RNA (siRNA). May bind to host ITGAL, thereby playing a role in attachment or modulation of leukocytes. From Severe acute respiratory syndrome coronavirus 2 (2019-nCoV) (SARS-CoV-2).
    486..607     -  polyA_signal   SV40 poly(A) signal: SV40 polyadenylation signal
    630..699     -  CDS            large T antigen (fragment): large T antigen from SV40 (simian virus 40)
    722..768     +  terminator     T7 terminator: transcription terminator for bacteriophage T7 RNA polymerase
    798..934     +  terminator     rrnG terminator: transcription terminator from the E. coli ribosomal RNA rrnG operon (Albrechtsen et al., 1991)
    979..1050    +  misc_feature   3' β-globin insulator: insulator downstream of the human β-globin locus (Farrell et al., 2002)
   1276..1864    -  rep_origin     ori: high-copy-number ColE1/pMB1/pBR322/pUC origin of replication
   2036..2100    -  CDS            bla(M) (fragment): β-lactamase lacking the signal sequence; bla(M); allows cytosolic expression of β-lactamase
   2364..3573    +  promoter       UbC promoter: human ubiquitin C promoter
   3577..4174    +  CDS            PuroR (fragment): puromycin N-acetyltransferase; pac from Streptomyces; confers resistance to puromycin
   4203..4251    +  polyA_signal   poly(A) signal: synthetic polyadenylation signal
   4517..5377    +  CDS            AmpR: β-lactamase; bla; confers resistance to ampicillin, carbenicillin, and related antibiotics
   5390..5526    +  terminator     rrnG terminator: transcription terminator from the E. coli ribosomal RNA rrnG operon (Albrechtsen et al., 1991)
   5671..5742    +  misc_feature   5' β-globin insulator: insulator upstream of the human β-globin locus (Farrell et al., 2002)
   5747..5793    -  terminator     T7 terminator: transcription terminator for bacteriophage T7 RNA polymerase
   5811..5859    -  polyA_signal   poly(A) signal: synthetic polyadenylation signal
   5940..6243    +  enhancer       CMV enhancer: human cytomegalovirus immediate early enhancer
   6316..6333    -  promoter       CMV promoter (fragment): human cytomegalovirus (CMV) immediate early promoter
   6396..6447    +  promoter       CMVd2 promoter: truncated human cytomegalovirus (CMV) immediate early promoter that yields moderately reduced expression relative to the full-length promoter
