[The description below was written by a language model from this plasmid's Addgene catalogue record and pLannotate feature annotations shown in this document.]
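Description:
pGBW-m4134292 is a mammalian expression plasmid built on the pTwist_CMV_Puro_6 backbone for producing the wild-type ORF7a accessory protein of SARS-CoV-2. In bacteria it replicates from a high-copy ColE1/pUC-type origin and is selected with ampicillin through a full-length β-lactamase gene. For mammalian cells it carries a separate puromycin N-acetyltransferase cassette driven by the human ubiquitin C promoter and closed by a synthetic poly(A) signal, which allows transfected cells to be enriched or stable lines to be selected.

The ORF7a coding sequence sits at the start of the circular sequence record, immediately downstream of the CMV immediate-early enhancer and promoter elements annotated at the end of the record. The annotation tool recognises these promoter elements as a truncated CMV form and a short fragment, while the catalogue simply lists the promoter as CMV. According to the catalogue, the backbone supplies a C-terminal tag consisting of a TEV protease cleavage site followed by an S-tag. These would permit detection or affinity capture of the protein and removal of the tag, although neither element is annotated separately in the feature table. An SV40 polyadenylation signal lies downstream of the insert. The expression and selection units are flanked by 5' and 3' β-globin insulator elements and by bacterial rrnG and T7 terminators, which help isolate the cassettes from read-through transcription and neighbouring regulatory influences.

ORF7a is annotated as an antagonist of the host restriction factor tetherin (BST2). The construct therefore suits transient or stable expression of tagged ORF7a in mammalian cells, for example for studies of its function, localisation or host-protein interactions.
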