Addgene plasmid #152508: pGBW-m4134292
Purpose: Mammalian expression plasmid for SARS-CoV-2 ORF7a protein
Depositing lab: Ginkgo Bioworks & Benjie Chen. Depositing organization: Ginkgo Bioworks.
Backbone
  Vector backbone: pTwist_CMV_Puro_6
  Backbone size w/o insert (bp): 6080
  Vector type: Mammalian Expression
  Selectable markers: Puromycin
Growth in bacteria
  Bacterial resistance: Ampicillin, 100 μg/mL
  Growth temperature: 37°C
  Growth strain: DH5alpha
  Copy number: High Copy
Gene/Insert
  Gene/Insert name: SARS-CoV-2 ORF7a protein
  Species: Severe acute respiratory syndrome coronavirus 2
  Insert size (bp): 359
  Mutation: wt
  Entrez Gene: ORF7a (a.k.a. GU280_gp07)
  Promoter: CMV
  Tag / fusion protein: Cleavable TEV;S-tag (C terminal on backbone)
  Cloning method: Unknown
Resource information
  A portion of this plasmid was derived from a plasmid made by: GinkgoBioworks
Depositor comments: NCBI reference sequence: YP_009724395.1
How to cite: pGBW-m4134292 was a gift from Ginkgo Bioworks & Benjie Chen (Addgene plasmid # 152508 ; http://n2t.net/addgene:152508 ; RRID:Addgene_152508)
